>Addgene plasmid #86774 | pcsII-MECL1-flag | addgene full sequence | sequence record 170758 | Addgene NGS Result
GACATTGATTATTGACTAGTTATTAATAGTAATCAATTACGGGGTCATTAGTTCATAGCCCATATATGGA
GTTCCGCGTTACATAACTTACGGTAAATGGCCCGCCTGGCTGACCGCCCAACGACCCCCGCCCATTGACG
TCAATAATGACGTATGTTCCCATAGTAACGCCAATAGGGACTTTCCATTGACGTCAATGGGTGGAGTATT
TACGGTAAACTGCCCACTTGGCAGTACATCAAGTGTATCATATGCCAAGTACGCCCCCTATTGACGTCAA
TGACGGTAAATGGCCCGCCTGGCATTATGCCCAGTACATGACCTTATGGGACTTTCCTACTTGGCAGTAC
ATCTACGTATTAGTCATCGCTATTACCATGGTGATGCGGTTTTGGCAGTACATCAATGGGCGTGGATAGC
GGTTTGACTCACGGGGATTTCCAAGTCTCCACCCCATTGACGTCAATGGGAGTTTGTTTTGGCACCAAAA
TCAACGGGACTTTCCAAAATGTCGTAACAACTCCGCCCCATTGACGCAAATGGGCGGTAGGCGTGTACGG
TGGGAGGTCTATATAAGCAGCGCGTTTTGCCTGTACTGGGTCTCTCTGGTTAGACCAGATCTGAGCCTGG
GAGCTCTCTGGCTAACTAGGGAACCCACTGCTTAAGCCTCAATAAAGCTTGCCTTGAGTGCTTCAAGTAG
TGTGTGCCCGTCTGTTGTGTGACTCTGGTAACTAGAGATCCCTCAGACCCTTTTAGTCAGTGTGGAAAAT
CTCTAGCAGTGGCGCCCGAACAGGGACTTGAAAGCGAAAGGGAAACCAGAGGAGCTCTCTCGACGCAGGA
CTCGGCTTGCTGAAGCGCGCACGGCAAGAGGCGAGGGGCGGCGACTGGTGAGTACGCCAAAAATTTTGAC
TAGCGGAGGCTAGAAGGAGAGAGATGGGTGCGAGAGCGTCAGTATTAAGCGGGGGAGAATTAGATCGCGA
TGGGAAAAAATTCGGTTAAGGCCAGGGGGAAAGAAAAAATATAAATTAAAACATATAGTATGGGCAAGCA
GGGAGCTAGAACGATTCGCAGTTAATCCTGGCCTGTTAGAAACATCAGAAGGCTGTAGACAAATACTGGG
ACAGCTACAACCATCCCTTCAGACAGGATCAGAAGAACTTAGATCATTATATAATACAGTAGCAACCCTC
TATTGTGTGCATCAAAGGATAGAGATAAAAGACACCAAGGAAGCTTTAGACAAGATAGAGGAAGAGCAAA
ACAAAAGTAAGACCACCGCACAGCAAGGGCCGCTGATCTTCAGACCTGGAGGAGGAGATATGAGGGACAA
TTGGAGAAGTGAATTATATAAATATAAAGTAGTAAAAATTGAACCATTAGGAGTAGCACCCACCAAGGCA
AAGAGAAGAGTGGTGCAGAGAGAAAAAAGAGCAGTGGGAATAGGAGCTTTGTTCCTTGGGTTCTTGGGAG
CAGCAGGAAGCACTATGGGCGCAGCGTCAATGACGCTGACGGTACAGGCCAGACAATTATTGTCTGGTAT
AGTGCAGCAGCAGAACAATTTGCTGAGGGCTATTGAGGCGCAACAGCATCTGTTGCAACTCACAGTCTGG
GGCATCAAGCAGCTCCAGGCAAGAATCCTGGCTGTGGAAAGATACCTAAAGGATCAACAGCTCCTGGGGA
TTTGGGGTTGCTCTGGAAAACTCATTTGCACCACTGCTGTGCCTTGGAATGCTAGTTGGAGTAATAAATC
TCTGGAACAGATTTGGAATCACACGACCTGGATGGAGTGGGACAGAGAAATTAACAATTACACAAGCTTA
ATACACTCCTTAATTGAAGAATCGCAAAACCAGCAAGAAAAGAATGAACAAGAATTATTGGAATTAGATA
AATGGGCAAGTTTGTGGAATTGGTTTAACATAACAAATTGGCTGTGGTATATAAAATTATTCATAATGAT
AGTAGGAGGCTTGGTAGGTTTAAGAATAGTTTTTGCTGTACTTTCTATAGTGAATAGAGTTAGGCAGGGA
TATTCACCATTATCGTTTCAGACCCACCTCCCAACCCCGAGGGGACCCGACAGGCCCGAAGGAATAGAAG
AAGAAGGTGGAGAGAGAGACAGAGACAGATCCATTCGATTAGTGAACGGATCTACAAATGGCAGTATTCA
TCCACAATTTTAAAAGAAAAGGGGGGATTGGGGGGTACAGTGCAGGGGAAAGAATAGTAGACATAATAGC
AACAGACATACAAACTAAAGAATTACAAAAACAAATTACAAAAATTCAAAATTTTCGGGTTTATTACAGG
GACAGCAGAAATTCACTTTGAATTAATTCAAGCTTCGTGAGGCTCCGGTGCCCGTCAGTGGGCAGAGCGC
ACATCGCCCACAGTCCCCGAGAAGTTGGGGGGAGGGGTCGGCAATTGAACCGGTGCCTAGAGAAGGTGGC
GCGGGGTAAACTGGGAAAGTGATGTCGTGTACTGGCTCCGCCTTTTTCCCGAGGGTGGGGGAGAACCGTA
TATAAGTGCAGTAGTCGCCGTGAACGTTCTTTTTCGCAACGGGTTTGCCGCCAGAACACAGGTAAGTGCC
GTGTGTGGTTCCCGCGGGCCTGGCCTCTTTACGGGTTATGGCCCTTGCGTGCCTTGAATTACTTCCACCT
GGCTCCAGTACGTGATTCTTGATCCCGAGCTGGAGCCAGGGGCGGGCCTTGCGCTTTAGGAGCCCCTTCG
CCTCGTGCTTGAGTTGAGGCCTGGCCTGGGCGCTGGGGCCGCCGCGTGCGAATCTGGTGGCACCTTCGCG
CCTGTCTCGCTGCTTTCGATAAGTCTCTAGCCATTTAAAATTTTTGATGACCTGCTGCGACGCTTTTTTT
CTGGCAAGATAGTCTTGTAAATGCGGGCCAGGATCTGCACACTGGTATTTCGGTTTTTGGGGCCGCGGGC
GGCGACGGGGCCCGTGCGTCCCAGCGCACATGTTCGGCGAGGCGGGGCCTGCGAGCGCGGCCACCGAGAA
TCGGACGGGGGTAGTCTCAAGCTGGCCGGCCTGCTCTGGTGCCTGGCCTCGCGCCGCCGTGTATCGCCCC
GCCCTGGGCGGCAAGGCTGGCCCGGTCGGCACCAGTTGCGTGAGCGGAAAGATGGCCGCTTCCCGGCCCT
GCTCCAGGGGGCTCAAAATGGAGGACGCGGCGCTCGGGAGAGCGGGCGGGTGAGTCACCCACACAAAGGA
AAGGGGCCTTTCCGTCCTCAGCCGTCGCTTCATGTGACTCCACGGAGTACCGGGCGCCGTCCAGGCACCT
CGATTAGTTCTGGAGCTTTTGGAGTACGTCGTCTTTAGGTTGGGGGGAGGGGTTTTATGCGATGGAGTTT
CCCCACACTGAGTGGGTGGAGACTGAAGTTAGGCCAGCTTGGCACTTGATGTAATTCTCCTTGGAATTTG
CCCTTTTTGAGTTTGGATCTTGGTTCATTCTCAAGCCTCAGACAGTGGTTCAAAGTTTTTTTCTTCCATT
TCAGGTGTCGTGAACACGCTACCGGTCTCGACCATGCTGAAGCCAGCCCTGGAGCCCCGAGGGGGCTTCT
CCTTCGAGAACTGCCAAAGAAATGCATCATTGGAACGCGTCCTCCCGGGGCTCAAGGTCCCTCACGCACG
CAAGACCGGGACCACCATCGCGGGCCTGGTGTTCCAAGACGGGGTCATTCTGGGCGCCGATACGCGAGCC
ACTAACGATTCGGTCGTGGCGGACAAGAGCTGCGAGAAGATCCACTTCATCGCCCCCAAAATCTACTGCT
GTGGGGCTGGAGTAGCCGCGGACGCCGAGATGACCACACGGATGGTGGCGTCCAAGATGGAGCTACACGC
GCTATCTACGGGCCGCGAGCCCCGCGTGGCCACGGTCACTCGCATCCTGCGCCAGACGCTCTTCAGGTAC
CAGGGCCACGTGGGTGCATCGCTGATCGTGGGCGGCGTAGACCTGACTGGACCGCAGCTCTACGGTGTGC
ATCCCCATGGCTCCTACAGCCGTCTGCCCTTCACAGCCCTGGGCTCTGGTCAGGACGCGGCCCTGGCGGT
GCTAGAAGACCGGTTCCAGCCGAACATGACGCTGGAGGCTGCTCAGGGGCTGCTGGTGGAAGCCGTCACC
GCCGGGATCTTGGGTGACCTGGGCTCCGGGGGCAATGTGGACGCATGTGTGATCACAAAGACTGGCGCCA
AGCTGCTGCGGACACTGAGCTCACCCACAGAGCCCGTGAAGAGGTCTGGCCGCTACCACTTTGTGCCTGG
AACCACAGCTGTCCTGACCCAGACAGTGAAGCCACTAACCCTGGAGCTAGTGGAGGAAACTGTGCAGGCT
ATGGAGGTGGAGGACTACAAGGACGACGATGACAAGGCGGCCGCGGATCCTCTAGAGTTAACATCGAGGG
ATCAAGCTTATCGATAATCAACCTCTGGATTACAAAATTTGTGAAAGATTGACTGGTATTCTTAACTATG
TTGCTCCTTTTACGCTATGTGGATACGCTGCTTTAATGCCTTTGTATCATGCTATTGCTTCCCGTATGGC
TTTCATTTTCTCCTCCTTGTATAAATCCTGGTTGCTGTCTCTTTATGAGGAGTTGTGGCCCGTTGTCAGG
CAACGTGGCGTGGTGTGCACTGTGTTTGCTGACGCAACCCCCACTGGTTGGGGCATTGCCACCACCTGTC
AGCTCCTTTCCGGGACTTTCGCTTTCCCCCTCCCTATTGCCACGGCGGAACTCATCGCCGCCTGCCTTGC
CCGCTGCTGGACAGGGGCTCGGCTGTTGGGCACTGACAATTCCGTGGTGTTGTCGGGGAAGCTGACGTCC
TTTCCATGGCTGCTCGCCTGTGTTGCCACCTGGATTCTGCGCGGGACGTCCTTCTGCTACGTCCCTTCGG
CCCTCAATCCAGCGGACCTTCCTTCCCGCGGCCTGCTGCCGGCTCTGCGGCCTCTTCCGCGTCTTCGCCT
TCGCCCTCAGACGAGTCGGATCTCCCTTTGGGCCGCCTCCCCGCATCGATACCGTCGAGACCTAGAAAAA
CATGGAGCAATCACAAGTAGCAATACAGCAGCTACCAATGCTGATTGTGCCTGGCTAGAAGCACAAGAGG
AGGAGGAGGTGGGTTTTCCAGTCACACCTCAGGTACCTTTAAGACCAATGACTTACAAGGCAGCTGTAGA
TCTTAGCCACTTTTTAAAAGAAAAGGGGGGACTGGAAGGGCTAATTCACTCCCAACGAAGACAAGATATC
CTTGATCTGTGGATCTACCACACACAAGGCTACTTCCCTGATTGGCAGAACTACACACCAGGGCCAGGGA
TCAGATATCCACTGACCTTTGGATGGTGCTACAAGCTAGTACCAGTTGAGCAAGAGAAGGTAGAAGAAGC
CAATGAAGGAGAGAACACCCGCTTGTTACACCCTGTGAGCCTGCATGGGATGGATGACCCGGAGAGAGAA
GTATTAGAGTGGAGGTTTGACAGCCGCCTAGCATTTCATCACATGGCCCGAGAGCTGCATCCGGACTGTA
CTGGGTCTCTCTGGTTAGACCAGATCTGAGCCTGGGAGCTCTCTGGCTAACTAGGGAACCCACTGCTTAA
GCCTCAATAAAGCTTGCCTTGAGTGCTTCAAGTAGTGTGTGCCCGTCTGTTGTGTGACTCTGGTAACTAG
AGATCCCTCAGACCCTTTTAGTCAGTGTGGAAAATCTCTAGCAGGGCCCGTTTAAACCCGCTGATCAGCC
TCGACTGTGCCTTCTAGTTGCCAGCCATCTGTTGTTTGCCCCTCCCCCGTGCCTTCCTTGACCCTGGAAG
GTGCCACTCCCACTGTCCTTTCCTAATAAAATGAGGAAATTGCATCGCATTGTCTGAGTAGGTGTCATTC
TATTCTGGGGGGTGGGGTGGGGCAGGACAGCAAGGGGGAGGATTGGGAAGACAATAGCAGGCATGCTGGG
GATGCGGTGGGCTCTATGGCTTCTGAGGCGGAAAGAACCAGCTGGGGCTCTAGGGGGTATCCCC
[124 nt withheld, positions 6015-6138]
C
[91 nt withheld, positions 6140-6230]
A
[49 nt withheld, positions 6232-6280]
CCTTTGACGTTGGAGTCCACGTTCTTT
[37 nt withheld, positions 6308-6344]
ACCCTATCTCGGTCTATTCTTTTGATTTATAAGGGATTTTGCCGATTTCGGCCTATTGGTTAAAAAATGA
GCTGATTTAACAAAAATTTAACGCGAATTAATTCTGTGGAATGTGTGTCAGTTAGGGTGTGGAAAGTCCC
CAGGCTCCCCAGCAGGCAGAAGTATGCAAAGCATGCATCTCAATTAGTCAGCAACCAGGTGTGGAAAGTC
CCCAGGCTCCCCAGCAGGCAGAAGTATGCAAAGCATGCATCTCAATTAGTCAGCAACCATAGTCCCGCCC
CTAACTCCGCCCATCCCGCCCCTAACTCCGCCCAGTTCCGCCCATTCTCCGCCCCATGGCTGACTAATTT
TTTTTATTTATGCAGAGGCCGAGGCCGCCTCTGCCTCTGAGCTATTCCAGAAGTAGTGAGGAGGCTTTTT
TGGAGGCCTAGGCTTTTGCAAAAAGCTCCCGGGAGCTTGTATATCCATTTTCGGATCTGATCAGCACGTG
TTGACAATTAATCATCGGCATAGTATATCGGCATAGTATAATACGACAAGGTGAGGAACTAAACCATGGC
CAAGTTGACCAGTGCCGTTCCGGTGCTCACCGCGCGCGACGTCGCCGGAGCGGTCGAGTTCTGGACCGAC
CGGCTCGGGTTCTCCCGGGACTTCGTGGAGGACGACTTCGCCGGTGTGGTCCGGGACGACGTGACCCTGT
TCATCAGCGCGGTCCAGGACCAGGTGGTGCCGGACAACACCCTGGCCTGGGTGTGGGTGCGCGGCCTGGA
CGAGCTGTACGCCGAGTGGTCGGAGGTCGTGTCCACGAACTTCCGGGACGCCTCCGGGCCGGCCATGACC
GAGATCGGCGAGCAGCCGTGGGGGCGGGAGTTCGCCCTGCGCGACCCGGCCGGCAACTGCGTGCACTTCG
TGGCCGAGGAGCAGGACTGACACGTGCTACGAGATTTCGATTCCACCGCCGCCTTCTATGAAAGGTTGGG
CTTCGGAATCGTTTTCCGGGACGCCGGCTGGATGATCCTCCAGCGCGGGGATCTCATGCTGGAGTTCTTC
GCCCACCCCAACTTGTTTATTGCAGCTTATAATGGTTACAAATAAAGCAATAGCATCACAAATTTCACAA
ATAAAGCATTTTTTTCACTGCATTCTAGTTGTGGTTTGTCCAAACTCATCAATGTATCTTATCATGTCTG
TATACCGTCGACCTCTAGCTAGAGCTTGGCGTAATCATGGTCATAGCTGTTTCCTGTGTGAAATTGTTAT
CCGCTCACAATTCCACACAACATACGAGCCGGAAGCATAAAGTGTAAAGCCTGGGGTGCCTAATGAGTGA
GCTAACTCACATTAATTGCGTTGCGCTCACTGCCCGCTTTCCAGTCGGGAAACCTGTCGTGCCAGCTGCA
TTAATGAATCGGCCAACGCGCGGGGAGAGGCGGTTTGCGTATTGGGCGCTCTTCCGCTTCCTCGCTCACT
GACTCGCTGCGCTCGGTCGTTCGGCTGCGGCGAGCGGTATCAGCTCACTCAAAGGCGGTAATACGGTTAT
CCACAGAATCAGGGGATAACGCAGGAAAGAACATGTGAGCAAAAGGCCAGCAAAAGGCCAGGAACCGTAA
AAAGGCCGCGTTGCTGGCGTTTTTCCATAGGCTCCGCCCCCCTGACGAGCATCACAAAAATCGACGCTCA
AGTCAGAGGTGGCGAAACCCGACAGGACTATAAAGATACCAGGCGTTTCCCCCTGGAAGCTCCCTCGTGC
GCTCTCCTGTTCCGACCCTGCCGCTTACCGGATACCTGTCCGCCTTTCTCCCTTCGGGAAGCGTGGCGCT
TTCTCATAGCTCACGCTGTAGGTATCTCAGTTCGGTGTAGGTCGTTCGCTCCAAGCTGGGCTGTGTGCAC
GAACCCCCCGTTCAGCCCGACCGCTGCGCCTTATCCGGTAACTATCGTCTTGAGTCCAACCCGGTAAGAC
ACGACTTATCGCCACTGGCAGCAGCCACTGGTAACAGGATTAGCAGAGCGAGGTATGTAGGCGGTGCTAC
AGAGTTCTTGAAGTGGTGGCCTAACTACGGCTACACTAGAAGAACAGTATTTGGTATCTGCGCTCTGCTG
AAGCCAGTTACCTTCGGAAAAAGAGTTGGTAGCTCTTGATCCGGCAAACAAACCACCGCTGGTAGCGGTG
GTTTTTTTGTTTGCAAGCAGCAGATTACGCGCAGAAAAAAAGGATCTCAAGAAGATCCTTTGATCTTTTC
TACGGGGTCTGACGCTCAGTGGAACGAAAACTCACGTTAAGGGATTTTGGTCATGAGATTATCAAAAAGG
ATCTTCACCTAGATCCTTTTAAATTAAAAATGAAGTTTTAAATCAATCTAAAGTATATATGAGTAAACTT
GGTCTGACAGTTACCAATGCTTAATCAGTGAGGCACCTATCTCAGCGATCTGTCTATTTCGTTCATCCAT
AGTTGCCTGACTCCCCGTCGTGTAGATAACTACGATACGGGAGGGCTTACCATCTGGCCCCAGTGCTGCA
ATGATACCGCGAGACCCACGCTCACCGGCTCCAGATTTATCAGCAATAAACCAGCCAGCCGGAAGGGCCG
AGCGCAGAAGTGGTCCTGCAACTTTATCCGCCTCCATCCAGTCTATTAATTGTTGCCGGGAAGCTAGAGT
AAGTAGTTCGCCAGTTAATAGTTTGCGCAACGTTGTTGCCATTGCTACAGGCATCGTGGTGTCACGCTCG
TCGTTTGGTATGGCTTCATTCAGCTCCGGTTCCCAACGATCAAGGCGAGTTACATGATCCCCCATGTTGT
GCAAAAAAGCGGTTAGCTCCTTCGGTCCTCCGATCGTTGTCAGAAGTAAGTTGGCCGCAGTGTTATCACT
CATGGTTATGGCAGCACTGCATAATTCTCTTACTGTCATGCCATCCGTAAGATGCTTTTCTGTGACTGGT
GAGTACTCAACCAAGTCATTCTGAGAATAGTGTATGCGGCGACCGAGTTGCTCTTGCCCGGCGTCAATAC
GGGATAATACCGCGCCACATAGCAGAACTTTAAAAGTGCTCATCATTGGAAAACGTTCTTCGGGGCGAAA
ACTCTCAAGGATCTTACCGCTGTTGAGATCCAGTTCGATGTAACCCACTCGTGCACCCAACTGATCTTCA
GCATCTTTTACTTTCACCAGCGTTTCTGGGTGAGCAAAAACAGGAAGGCAAAATGCCGCAAAAAAGGGAA
TAAGGGCGACACGGAAATGTTGAATACTCATACTCTTCCTTTTTCAATATTATTGAAGCATTTATCAGGG
TTATTGTCTCATGAGCGGATACATATTTGAATGTATTTAGAAAAATAAACAAATAGGGGTTCCGCGCACA
TTTCCCCGAAAAGTGCCACCTGACGTCGACGGATCGGGAGATCTCCCGATCCCCTATGGTGCACTCTCAG
TACAATCTGCTCTGATGCCGCATAGTTAAGCCAGTATCTGCTCCCTGCTTGTGTGTTGGAGGTCGCTGAG
TAGTGCGCGAGCAAAATTTAAGCTACAACAAGGCAAGGCTTGACCGACAATTGCATGAAGAATCTGCTTA
GGGTTAGGCGTTTTGCGCTGCTTCGCGATGTACGGGCCAGATATACGCGTT
Features (pLannotate 1.2.2; 30 found; start..end, strand, type, name):
      1..380     +  enhancer       CMV enhancer: human cytomegalovirus immediate early enhancer
    381..580     +  promoter       CMV promoter: human cytomegalovirus (CMV) immediate early promoter
    598..778     +  LTR            5' LTR (truncated): truncated 5' long terminal repeat (LTR) from HIV-1
    825..950     +  misc_feature   HIV-1 Ψ: packaging signal of human immunodeficiency virus type 1
    934..1272    +  CDS            HIV-1 gag (fragment): gag protein from human immunodeficiency virus 1; gag
   1442..1675    +  misc_feature   RRE: The Rev response element (RRE) of HIV-1 allows for Rev-dependent mRNA export from the nucleus to the cytoplasm.
   2052..2152    +  CDS            Rev (fragment): human immunodeficiency virus 1 (HIV-1) Rev protein; rev; enhances nuclear export of unspliced and incompletely spliced viral mRNAs
   2178..2295    +  misc_feature   cPPT/CTS: central polypurine tract and central termination sequence of HIV-1
   2351..3513    +  promoter       EF-1α promoter: strong constitutive promoter for human elongation factor EF-1α
   3534..4352    +  CDS            PSMB10: PSB10_HUMAN - Also known as LMP10, MECL1. Experimental evidence at protein level: Swiss-Prot protein existence level 1. The proteasome is a multicatalytic proteinase complex which is characterized by its ability to cleave peptides with Arg, Phe, Tyr, Leu, and Glu adjacent to the leaving group at neutral or slightly basic pH. The proteasome has an ATP-dependent proteolytic activity. This subunit is involved in antigen processing to generate class I binding peptides. From Homo sapiens (Human).
   4356..4376    +  CDS            FLAG (fragment): FLAG® epitope tag, followed by an enterokinase cleavage site
   4426..5014    +  misc_feature   WPRE: woodchuck hepatitis virus posttranscriptional regulatory element
   4939..5526    +  CDS            nef: NEF_HV112 - Experimental evidence at protein level: Swiss-Prot protein existence level 1. Extracellular Nef protein targets CD4(+) T-lymphocytes for apoptosis by interacting with CXCR4 surface receptors. From Human immunodeficiency virus type 1 group M subtype B (isolate PCV12) (HIV-1).
   5533..5713    +  LTR            5' LTR (truncated): truncated 5' long terminal repeat (LTR) from HIV-1
   5745..5969    +  polyA_signal   bGH poly(A) signal: bovine growth hormone polyadenylation signal
   5973..5994    +  promoter       SV40 promoter (fragment): SV40 enhancer and early promoter
   6015..6443    +  rep_origin     f1 ori (sequence partly withheld): f1 bacteriophage origin of replication; arrow indicates direction of (+) strand synthesis
   6457..6786    +  promoter       SV40 promoter: SV40 enhancer and early promoter
   6834..6881    +  promoter       EM7 promoter: synthetic bacterial promoter&nbsp
   6900..7274    +  CDS            BleoR: antibiotic-binding protein; Sh ble from Streptoalloteichus hindustanus; confers resistance to bleomycin, phleomycin, and Zeocin™
   7284..7409    +  CDS            ble (fragment): BLE_KLEPN - Experimental evidence at protein level: Swiss-Prot protein existence level 1. Binding protein with a strong affinity to the bleomycin family of antibiotics. Binds to CL990; an antimitotic-antibiotic compound. From Klebsiella pneumoniae.
   7404..7525    +  polyA_signal   SV40 poly(A) signal: SV40 polyadenylation signal
   7598..7614    -  protein_bind   lac operator: The lac repressor binds to the lac operator to inhibit transcription in E. coli. This inhibition can be relieved by adding lactose or isopropyl-β-D-thiogalactopyranoside (IPTG). lac repressor encoded by lacI
   7622..7652    -  promoter       lac promoter: promoter for the E. coli lac operon
   7667..7688    -  protein_bind   CAP binding site: CAP binding activates transcription in the presence of cAMP. E. coli catabolite activator protein
   7701..7793    -  CDS            lacI (fragment): lac repressor; lacI; The lac repressor binds to the lac operator to inhibit transcription in E. coli. This inhibition can be relieved by adding lactose or isopropyl-β-D-thiogalactopyranoside (IPTG).
   7976..8564    -  rep_origin     ori: high-copy-number ColE1/pMB1/pBR322/pUC origin of replication
   8735..9595    -  CDS            AmpR: β-lactamase; bla; confers resistance to ampicillin, carbenicillin, and related antibiotics
   9596..9700    -  promoter       AmpR promoter: bla
   9759..9811    -  misc_feature   bom (fragment): basis of mobility region from pBR322
