[The description below was written by a language model from this plasmid's Addgene catalogue record and pLannotate feature annotations shown in this document.]
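Description:
pcsII-MECL1-flag is an HIV-1-based lentiviral transfer vector built on the pCSII-EF2-MCS backbone for expressing human PSMB10 (MECL1, also called LMP10 or β2i), the β2 catalytic subunit of the immunoproteasome, with a C-terminal FLAG epitope in mammalian cells. The catalogue entry lists the promoter as unknown, but the feature table places the roughly 820 bp PSMB10 coding sequence directly downstream of a human EF-1α promoter, followed by the FLAG tag and a WPRE, which enhances post-transcriptional expression of the transgene.

The viral portion has a CMV enhancer/promoter fused to a truncated 5' LTR, which drives Tat-independent transcription of the vector genome in packaging cells. This is followed by the Ψ packaging signal with a partial gag fragment, the Rev response element for Rev-dependent nuclear export, and the cPPT/CTS, which aids nuclear import of the reverse-transcribed genome. A second truncated LTR lies downstream of the WPRE and is followed by a bGH polyadenylation signal. The nef annotation overlapping the WPRE and 3' LTR region probably reflects residual viral sequence rather than an intended product. No structural or envelope genes are present, so packaging functions must be supplied in trans.

Outside the LTRs, the backbone has a high-copy ColE1/pUC origin and an ampicillin resistance gene for propagation in E. coli, an f1 origin, and an SV40/EM7-driven bleomycin/Zeocin resistance cassette. This cassette would not be transferred with the provirus. The 9,965 nt sequence is a full NGS result. The associated work concerns mTORC1 regulation of immunoproteasome formation, so the tagged subunit is suited to detecting or immunoprecipitating MECL1 after transfection or transduction.
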