Addgene plasmid #86774: pcsII-MECL1-flag
Purpose: C-terminal flag-tagged protein expression in mammalian cells, lentiviral vector
Depositing lab: Do-Hyung Kim. Depositing organization: University of Minnesota. Publication: mTORC1 Coordinates Protein Synthesis and Immunoproteasome Formation via PRAS40 to Prevent Accumulation of Protein Stress. Yun YS, Kim KH, Tschida B, Sachs Z, Noble-Orcutt KE, Moriarity BS, Ai T, Ding R, Williams J, Chen L, Largaespada D, Kim DH. Mol Cell. 2016 Feb 18;61(4):625-39. doi: 10.1016/j.molcel.2016.01.013. Epub 2016 Feb 11. PubMed 26876939.
Backbone
  Vector backbone: pCSII-EF2-MCS
  Vector type: Mammalian Expression, Lentiviral
Growth in bacteria
  Bacterial resistance: Ampicillin, 100 μg/mL
  Growth temperature: 37°C
  Growth strain: NEB Stable
  Copy number: Unknown
Gene/Insert
  Gene/Insert name: immunoproteasome beta subunit 2 (MECL1)
  Species: H. sapiens (human)
  Insert size (bp): 822
  Entrez Gene: PSMB10 (a.k.a. LMP10, MECL1, beta2i)
  Promoter: unknown
  Tag / fusion protein: flag (C terminal on insert)
  Cloning method: Unknown
  Sequencing primers: 5′ unknown
Terms and licenses: Academic/Nonprofit Terms; Industry Terms: Not Available to Industry
How to cite: pcsII-MECL1-flag was a gift from Do-Hyung Kim (Addgene plasmid # 86774 ; http://n2t.net/addgene:86774 ; RRID:Addgene_86774)
