>Addgene plasmid #86774 | pcsII-MECL1-flag | depositor partial sequence | sequence record 169117 | insert
ATGCTGAAGCCAGCCCTGGAGCCCCGAGGGGGCTTCTCCTTCGAGAACTGCCAAAGAAATGCATCATTGG
AACGCGTCCTCCCGGGGCTCAAGGTCCCTCACGCACGCAAGACCGGGACCACCATCGCGGGCCTGGTGTT
CCAAGACGGGGTCATTCTGGGCGCCGATACGCGAGCCACTAACGATTCGGTCGTGGCGGACAAGAGCTGC
GAGAAGATCCACTTCATCGCCCCCAAAATCTACTGCTGTGGGGCTGGAGTAGCCGCGGACGCCGAGATGA
CCACACGGATGGTGGCGTCCAAGATGGAGCTACACGCGTTATCTACGGGCCGCGAGCCCCGCGTGGCCAC
GGTCACTCGCATCCTGCGCCAGACGCTCTTCAGGTACCAGGGCCACGTGGGTGCATCGCTGATCGTGGGC
GGCGTAGACCTGACTGGACCGCAGCTCTACGGCGTGCATCCCCATGGCTCCTACAGCCGTCTGCCCTTCA
CAGCCCTGGGCTCTGGTCAGGACGCGGCCCTGGCGGTGCTAGAAGACCGGTTCCAGCCGAACATGACGCT
GGAGGCTGCTCAGGGGCTGCTGGTGGAAGCCGTCACCGCCGGGATCTTGGGTGACCTGGGCTCCGGGGGC
AATGTGGACGCATGTGTGATCACAAAGACTGGCGCCAAGCTGCTGCGGACACTGAGCTCACCCACAGAGC
CCGTGAAGAGGTCTGGCCGCTACCACTTTGTGCCTGGAACCACAGCTGTCCTGACCCAGACAGTGAAGCC
ACTAACCCTGGAGCTAGTGGAGGAAACTGTGCAGGCTATGGAGGTGGAGTAA
